Addgene plasmid #27813: VVVVVV
Depositing lab: Steven Vogel. Depositing organization: National Institute on Alcohol Abuse & Alcoholism (NIAAA). Publication: Structural rearrangement of CaMKIIalpha catalytic domains encodes activation. Thaler C, Koushik SV, Puhl HL, Blank PS, Vogel SS. Proc Natl Acad Sci U S A. 2009 Apr 14. 106(15):6369-74. 10.1073/pnas.0901913106 PubMed 19339497.
Backbone
  Vector backbone: pEGFP C1
  Backbone size w/o insert (bp): 3984
  Vector type: Mammalian Expression ; Anisotropy and brightness standard
  Selectable markers: Neomycin (select with G418)
Growth in bacteria
  Bacterial resistance: Kanamycin, 50 μg/mL
  Growth temperature: 37°C
  Growth strain: DH5alpha
  Copy number: High Copy
Gene/Insert
  Gene/Insert name: Venus-5-Venus-5-Venus-5-Venus-5-Venus-5-Venus (alt name: VVVVVV)
  Insert size (bp): 4296
  Cloning method: Restriction Enzyme; 5′ cloning site NheI (not destroyed); 3′ cloning site BamHI (not destroyed)
  Sequencing primers: 5′ CCAAAATCAACGGGACTTTCC; 3′ CAGGTTCAGGGGGAGGTGTGG
Terms and licenses: Academic/Nonprofit Terms; Industry Terms: Not Available to Industry
Depositor comments: Anisotropy standard and brightness standard The 1st Venus can be excised using a NheI-BSP E1 double digest; the 2nd Venus by BSP E1-BglII; the 3rd Venus by BglII-EcoRI; the 4th Venus by EcoRI-EcoRV; the 5th Venus by Eco RV-SalI and the last (6th) Venus by SalI-BamHI. The full insert can be released by a NheI-BamHI double-digest. Due to the multiple Venus repeats in this plasmid, Addgene is unable to confirm the entire insert by sequencing. Please see Addgene's diagnostic digest for this plasmid by clicking the Notes from Addgene link above.
How to cite: VVVVVV was a gift from Steven Vogel (Addgene plasmid # 27813 ; http://n2t.net/addgene:27813 ; RRID:Addgene_27813)
