[The description below was written by a language model from this plasmid's Addgene catalogue record.]
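Description:
VVVVVV is a mammalian expression plasmid built on the pEGFP-C1 backbone that encodes six copies of the yellow fluorescent protein Venus joined head to tail as a single concatenated polypeptide. The insert name (Venus-5-Venus-5-...) indicates a short spacer designated "5" between consecutive Venus units, presumably a five-residue linker, though the record does not define it. The insert of about 4.3 kb sits between NheI and BamHI sites in a backbone of about 4.0 kb, so it takes the place of the original EGFP coding region. The record does not name the promoter. pEGFP-C1 vectors normally drive expression from the CMV immediate-early promoter with an SV40 polyadenylation signal, and nothing here suggests otherwise. The plasmid is maintained at high copy in E. coli under kanamycin selection, and the same resistance cassette confers neomycin (G418) resistance for selecting transfected mammalian cells.

The construct is designed modularly. Each Venus unit is flanked by a distinct pair of restriction sites (NheI, BspEI, BglII, EcoRI, EcoRV, SalI and BamHI in order), so any single copy can be excised or replaced, and the whole hexamer can be released with NheI and BamHI. It serves as a calibration standard for fluorescence anisotropy and molecular brightness measurements. Six identical fluorophores held close together undergo homo-FRET, which depolarizes emission, and they give a defined multiple of monomer brightness. This provides a reference for estimating oligomer stoichiometry and subunit proximity, as in the associated study of CaMKIIα holoenzyme structure. Because the sequence is highly repetitive, the repository could not verify the full insert by sequencing and relies on a diagnostic digest instead.
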