>Addgene plasmid #27813 | VVVVVV | addgene partial sequence | sequence record 34991 | 27813 with CMV-F
CCGTCAGATCCGCTAGCGCTACCGGTCGCCACCATGGTGAGCAAGGGCGAGGAGCTGTTCACCGGGGTGG
TGCCCATCCTGGTCGAGCTGGACGGCGACGTAAACGGCCACAAGTTCAGCGTGTCCGGCGAGGGCGAGGG
CGATGCCACCTACGGCAAGCTGACCCTGAAGCTCATCTGCACCACCGGCAAGCTGCCCGTGCCCTGGCCC
ACCCTCGTGACCACCCTCGGCTACGGCCTGCAGTGCTTCGCCCGCTACCCCGACCACATGAAGCAGCACG
ACTTCTTCAAGTCCGCCATGCCCGAAGGCTACGTCCAGGAGCGCACCATCTTCTTCAAGGACGACGGCAA
CTACAAGACCCGCGCCGAGGTGAAGTTCGAGGGCGACACCCTGGTGAACCGCATCGAGCTGAAGGGCATC
GACTTCAAGGAGGACGGCAACATCCTGGGGCACAAGCTGGAGTACAACTACAACAGCCACAACGTCTATA
TCACCGCCGACAAGCAGAAGAACGGCATCAAGGCCAACTTCAAGATCCGCCACAACATCGAGGACGGCGG
CGTGCAGCTCGCCGACCACTACCAGCAGAACACCCCCATCGGCGACGGCCCCGTGCTGCTGCCCGACAAC
CACTACCTGAGCTACCAGTCCAAGCTGAGCAAAGACCCCAACGAGAAGCGCGATCACATGGTCCTGCTGG
AGTTCGTGACCGCCGCCGGGATCACTCTCGGCATGGACGAGCTGTACAAGTCCGGAGGAGGTGGAAGCAA
GGGCGAGGAGCTGTTCACCGGGGTGGTGCCCATCCTGGTCGAGCTGGACGGCGACGTAAACGGCCACAAG
TTCAGCGTGTCCGGCGAGGGCGAGGGCGATGCCACCTAC
