>Addgene plasmid #27813 | VVVVVV | addgene partial sequence | sequence record 34992 | 27813 with SV40pA-R (5' GAAATTTGTGATGCTATTGC 3')
ATTAAGCTGCATAACAAGTTAACAACAACAATTGCATTCATTTTATGTTTCAGGTTCAGGGGGAGGTGTG
GGAGGTTTTTTAAAGCAAGTAAAACCTCTACAAATGTGGTATGGCTGATTATGATCAGTTATCTAGATCC
GGTGGATCCCTTGTACAGCTCGTCCATGCCGAGAGTGATCCCGGCGGCGGTCACGAACTCCAGCAGGACC
ATGTGATCGCGCTTCTCGTTGGGGTCTTTGCTCAGCTTGGACTGGTAGCTCAGGTAGTGGTTGTCGGGCA
GCAGCACGGGGCCGTCGCCGATGGGGGTGTTCTGCTGGTAGTGGTCGGCGAGCTGCACGCCGCCGTCCTC
GATGTTGTGGCGGATCTTGAAGTTGGCCTTGATGCCGTTCTTCTGCTTGTCGGCGGTGATATAGACGTTG
TGGCTGTTGTAGTTGTACTCCAGCTTGTGCCCCAGGATGTTGCCGTCCTCCTTGAAGTCGATGCCCTTCA
GCTCGATGCGGTTCACCAGGGTGTCGCCCTCGAACTTCACCTCGGCGCGGGTCTTGTAGTTGCCGTCGTC
CTTGAAGAAGATGGTGCGCTCCTGGACGTAGCCTTCGGGCATGGCGGACTTGAAGAAGTCGTGCTGCTTC
ATGTGGTCGGGGTAGCGGGCGAAGCACTGCAGGCCGTAGCCGAGGGTGGTCACGAGGGTGGGCCAGGGCA
CGGGCAGCTTGCCGGTGGTGCAGATGAGCTTCAGGGTCAGCTTGCCGTAAGTGGCATCGCCCTCGCCCTC
GCCGGACACGCTGAACTTGTGGCCGTTTACGTCGCCGTCCAGCTCGACCAGGATGGGCACCACCCCGGTG
AACAGCTCCTCGCCCTTGCTCAC
